Addgene plasmid #158838: JGI_018321
Purpose: Rare earth element alcohol dehydrogenases
Depositing lab: Joint Genome Institute. Publication: Rare earth element alcohol dehydrogenases widely occur among globally distributed, numerically abundant and environmentally important microbes. Huang J, Yu Z, Groom J, Cheng JF, Tarver A, Yoshikuni Y, Chistoserdova L. ISME J. 2019 Aug;13(8):2005-2017. doi: 10.1038/s41396-019-0414-z. Epub 2019 Apr 5. PubMed 30952993.
Backbone
  Vector backbone: pCM80_PxoxF
  Vector type: Synthetic Biology
Growth in bacteria
  Bacterial resistance: Tetracycline, 10 μg/mL
  Growth temperature: 37°C
  Growth strain: Top10
  Copy number: Low Copy
Gene/Insert
  Gene/Insert name: Sino_2 (alt name: Batch190_p045)
  Species: Synthetic
  Cloning method: Gibson Cloning
Terms and licenses: Academic/Nonprofit Terms; Industry Terms: Not Available to Industry
Depositor comments: pCM80_PxoxF vector with Sino_2 insert, JGI ICE Registry: https://registry.jgi.doe.gov/entry/18321
How to cite: JGI_018321 was a gift from Joint Genome Institute (Addgene plasmid # 158838 ; http://n2t.net/addgene:158838 ; RRID:Addgene_158838)
