[The description below was written by a language model from this plasmid's Addgene catalogue record and pLannotate feature annotations shown in this document.]
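Description:
JGI_018321 is a broad-host-range bacterial expression plasmid built on the pCM80_PxoxF backbone and carrying a synthetic insert called Sino_2, introduced by Gibson assembly. It belongs to a set of constructs made to study rare earth element-dependent alcohol dehydrogenases. The feature table, generated from a 9,456 nt sequence labelled as a partial NGS result, shows two replication systems. One is an IncP oriV with its trans-acting replication protein gene trfA, which supports maintenance in diverse Gram-negative hosts. The other is a ColE1/pMB1-type ori for propagation in E. coli. The record lists the plasmid as low copy. An IncP oriT together with traJ and a traI fragment makes the plasmid mobilisable by conjugation when transfer functions are supplied in trans. Selection is by tetracycline, through the tetA efflux gene with associated tetR repressor sequences. The short bla, rop, bom, lacI and lacZα fragments appear to be remnants of the vector's construction rather than functional genes.

The payload is an open reading frame of about 1.8 kb. It is annotated by similarity to moxF, the large subunit of pyrroloquinoline quinone-dependent methanol dehydrogenase from Methylobacterium organophilum, which fits Sino_2 being a homologous alcohol dehydrogenase. A phage T7 gene 10 ribosome binding site precedes it, and a histidine tag follows it, presumably at the C-terminus for affinity purification or detection. The backbone name implies that an xoxF promoter drives expression, but no such promoter is annotated. The only promoter detected is a lac promoter with its CAP site and operator, located upstream of the insert across the sequence origin. The natural source organism of Sino_2 is not given, as the species is recorded only as synthetic. The construct is suited to heterologous expression and functional testing of the candidate enzyme.
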