Features (pLannotate 1.2.2; 21 found; start..end, strand, type, name):
    325..347     +  RBS            RBS: efficient ribosome binding site from bacteriophage T7 gene 10 (Olins and Rangwala, 1989)
    354..2150    +  CDS            moxF: DHM1_METOR - Experimental evidence at protein level: Swiss-Prot protein existence level 1. Catalyzes the oxidation of primary alcohols including methanol. From Methylobacterium organophilum.
   2184..2203    +  CDS            7xHis (fragment): 6xHis affinity tag
   2230..2286    -  misc_feature   MCS: pUC18/19 multiple cloning site
   2283..2440    +  CDS            lacZα (fragment): LacZα fragment of β-galactosidase; lacZ fragment
   2446..2545    -  misc_feature   bom (fragment): basis of mobility region from pBR322
   2647..2682    -  CDS            rop (fragment): Rop protein, which maintains plasmids at low copy number; rop
   2747..3389    -  CDS            TetR (fragment): tetracycline resistance regulatory protein; tetR
   3495..4694    +  CDS            TcR: tetracycline efflux protein; tetA; confers resistance to tetracycline
   4753..4905    -  CDS            tetR (fragment): TETR1_ECOLX - Experimental evidence at protein level: Swiss-Prot protein existence level 1. TetR is the repressor of the tetracycline resistance element; its N-terminal region forms a helix-turn-helix structure and binds DNA. Binding of tetracycline to TetR reduces the repressor affinity for the tetracycline resistance gene (tetA) promoter operator sites. From Escherichia coli.
   4925..6073    -  CDS            trfA: trans-acting replication protein that binds to and activates oriV
   6203..6307    -  CDS            traI (fragment): TRAI6_ECOLX - Experimental evidence at protein level: Swiss-Prot protein existence level 1. The initiation process of transfer DNA synthesis requires the interaction of at least three plasmid-specific components (TraH, I, and J) at the transfer origin resulting in the assembly of a specialised nucleoprotein complex - the relaxosome. Site- and strand-specific cleavage at the transfer origin is dependent on TraI and TraJ. From Escherichia coli.
   6345..6716    -  CDS            traJ: oriT-recognizing protein; traJ
   6749..6858    -  oriT           oriT: incP origin of transfer
   7011..7642    +  rep_origin     oriV: incP origin of replication
   7720..7933    +  CDS            bla(M) (fragment): β-lactamase lacking the signal sequence; bla(M); allows cytosolic expression of β-lactamase
   8105..8693    +  rep_origin     ori: high-copy-number ColE1/pMB1/pBR322/pUC origin of replication
   8876..8968    +  CDS            lacI (fragment): lac repressor; lacI; The lac repressor binds to the lac operator to inhibit transcription in E. coli. This inhibition can be relieved by adding lactose or isopropyl-β-D-thiogalactopyranoside (IPTG).
   8981..9002    +  protein_bind   CAP binding site: CAP binding activates transcription in the presence of cAMP. E. coli catabolite activator protein
   9017..9047    +  promoter       lac promoter: promoter for the E. coli lac operon
   9055..9071    +  protein_bind   lac operator: The lac repressor binds to the lac operator to inhibit transcription in E. coli. This inhibition can be relieved by adding lactose or isopropyl-β-D-thiogalactopyranoside (IPTG). lac repressor encoded by lacI
>Addgene plasmid #158838 | JGI_018321 | addgene full sequence | sequence record 316552 | Addgene Partial NGS Result
GCAACGCAAAATGCTGAATTTAGCAGGCAAGTTTCCTGATAAAGGGCCCTGTGAGTGCGACATTCGACGC
GCGAAAGCGAGTTGACGGCGCCCGAAATTTTCTTAGAGTTCGTTCAAGCTTCGGTTTCGGGGAGCCGCTA
AGGGATGCGGACCCAGCCGGGTAAGTCGCCGGGAACTATGGAATAATCCTAATTTCTGTGCGGCAGGCGC
GAGCTGCCGGAGCGAATATCATCCCTGTCGCAAACAGCAGGTCAATCAACGGTGGGTAGCGGGCTGCTAT
CCAGCGGCGGATAAGACTTGTCGGAGGAATCCTCTAGAAATAATTTTGTTTAACTTTAAGAAGGAGATAT
ACCATGAAGCGGTTGCTCACCATGCTGGCGATCATGTCGATCGGCGGCGGGGCGCAGGTCGCGTTCGCGA
ACGACGAGCTCCAGAAGCTCATAGACGATCCGAACCAGTGGGCCATCCAGACCGGTGACTACGCCAACCT
GCGCTATAGTAAGCTGGACCAGATCAACAAGGACAACGTCGGGAAGCTGCAGGTCGCGTGGACGTTCTCG
ACGGGGGTGCTGCGCGGACACGAGGGGTCGCCGCTGGTGATCGGTGACCTGATGTACGTGCACACGCCGT
TCCCGAACACCGTCTACGCCCTGGATCTCTCGAAGGACGGGCAGATCGTGTGGAAGTACGAGCCGAAGCA
AGACCCCAACGTGATCCCGGTGATGTGCTGCGATACCGTGAACCGGGGTGTCGCCTACGCCGACAACAAG
ATCTTCCTGCACCAGGCCGACACGACGGTGGTGGCACTGGACGCAAAGACCGGCAAGGTGATTTGGTCGG
TGAAGAACGGCGACGCGACGAAGGGCGAAACCAACACCGCCACCGTCATGCCCGTGAAGGATAAGATCCT
CGTCGGGATCTCGGGCGGCGAATTCGGGGTCCGCGGCCACGTCACCGCCTACTCCATGGCGGACGGCAAG
GTGCTCTGGCGCGGCTACTCCATGGGCCCGGACTCGGACACACTCATCGATCCGGAGAAGACGACGCACC
TGGGTAAGCCCGTTGGCAAGGACAGCGGCCTCACCACGTGGGAGGGCGACCAGTGGAAGATCGGCGGGGG
CACCACCTGGGGGTGGTATAGCTACGACCCGGAAGAAAACCTGGTGTACTACGGCACCGGTAATCCGTCC
ACGTGGAACCCAACCCAGCGCCCCGGGGATAACCGCTGGTCCATGACGATCTTCGCGCGGGACGTCGATA
CCGGGATGGCTAAATGGCTCTACCAGATGACCCCGCATGATGAATGGGACTATGATGGCGTCAACGAGAT
GATCCTCACCGAGCAGCAGATCGATGGTAAGGATCGCAAACTCCTCACGCACTTCGACCGCAACGGCTTC
GGCTACACGATGGACCGCGTGACCGGCGAGCTGCTCGTCGCCGAGAAGTACGATCCGACCGTGAATTGGG
CGACGGAGGTCGTGATGGACCCGAAATCAGACAAGTACGGGCGCCCCCAGGTGGTCGCACAGTACTCGAC
GGAGCAGAACGGCGAGGACACCAACACCACCGGCGTCTGCCCGGCCGCCCTGGGGACCAAGGACCAGCAG
CCGGCCGCGTATTCGCCAAAGACGGAACTGTTCTATGTCCCCACGAACCATGTTTGCATGGACTATGAGC
CCTTCCGCGTGTCGTATACCGCCGGCCAGCCGTACGTCGGCGCCACGCTCTCCATGTATCCCCCCAAAGA
CTCGCACGGCGGAATGGGTAACTTCATAGCCTGGGACAACAAGGAGGGCAAGATCAAGTGGTCGCTGCCG
GAGCCGTTCTCCGTCTGGTCGGGGGCCCTGGCCACGGCCGGCGACGTCGTCTTCTACGGCACGCTCGAGG
GGTATCTCAAGGCGGTCGACGCGGCCACGGGCAAGGAGCTCTACCGCTTCAAGACGCCCAGCGGGGTCAT
CGGCAACGTGATGACGTACGCCCGGGAGGGGAAGCAGTACGTGGCGGTGCTGTCGGGCGTCGGCGGCTGG
GCGGGGATTGGCCTGGCCGCCGGCCTCACGAACCCGACGGAAGGATTGGGCGCCGTCGGCGGTTACTCGG
CCCTCAGCAACTATACCGCCCTGGGCGGCACGCTCACGGTGTTCAAGTTGCCCGAGGCCGAAAACCTCTA
TTTTCAGGGACATCATCACCATCACCATCACCACTGACAGCTATGACCATGATTACGCCAAGCTTGCATG
CCTGCAGGTCGACTCTAGAGGATCCCCGGGTACCGAGCTCGAATTCACTGGCCGTCGTTTTACAACGTCG
TGACTGGGAAAACCCTGGCGTTACCCAACTTAATCGCCTTGCAGCACATCCCCCTTTCGCCAGCTGGCGT
AATAGCGAAGAGGCCCGCACCGATCGCCCTTCCCAACAGTTGCGCAGCCTGAATGGCGAATGGCGCCTGA
TGCGGTATTTTCTCCTTACGCATCTGTGCGGTATTTCACACCGCATATGGTGCACTCTCAGTACAATCTG
CTCTGATGCCGCATAGTTAAGCCAGCCCCGACACCCGCCAACACCCGCTGACGCGCCCTGACGGGCTTGT
ATGCTCCCGGCATCCGCTTACAGACAAGCTGTGACCGTCTCCGGGAGCTGCATGTGTCAGAGGTTTTCAC
CGTCATCACCGAAACGCGCGAGACGAAAGGGCCTCGTGATACGCCTATTTTTATAGGTTAATGTCATGAT
AATAATGGTTTCTTAGCACCCTTTCTCGGTCCTTCAACGTTCCTGACAACGAGCCTCCTTTTCGCCAATC
CATCGACAATCACCGCGAGTCCCTGCTCGAACGCTGCGTCCGGACCGGCTTCGTCGAAGGCGTCTATCGC
GGCCCGCAACAGCGGCGAGAGCGGAGCCTGTTCAACGGTGCCGCCGCGCTCGCCGGCATCGCTGTCGCCG
GCCTGCTCCTCAAGCACGGCCCCAACAGTGAAGTAGCTGATTGTCATCAGCGCATTGACGGCGTCCCCGG
CCGAAAAACCCGCCTCGCAGAGGAAGCGAAGCTGCGCGTCGGCCGTTTCCATCTGCGGTGCGCCCGGTCG
CGTGCCGGCATGGATGCGCGCGCCATCGCGGTAGGCGAGCAGCGCCTGCCTGAAGCTGCGGGCATTCCCG
ATCAGAAATGAGCGCCAGTCGTCGTCGGCTCTCGGCACCGAATGCGTATGATTCTCCGCCAGCATGGCTT
CGGCCAGTGCGTCGAGCAGCGCCCGCTTGTTCCTGAAGTGCCAGTAAAGCGCCGGCTGCTGAACCCCCAA
CCGTTCCGCCAGTTTGCGTGTCGTCAGACCGTCTACGCCGACCTCGTTCAACAGGTCCAGGGCGGCACGG
ATCACTGTATTCGGCTGCAACTTTGTCATGCTTGACACTTTATCACTGATAAACATAATATGTCCACCAA
CTTATCAGTGATAAAGAATCCGCGCGTTCAATCGGACCAGCGGAGGCTGGTCCGGAGGCCAGACGTGAAA
CCCAACATACCCCTGATCGTAATTCTGAGCACTGTCGCGCTCGACGCTGTCGGCATCGGCCTGATTATGC
CGGTGCTGCCGGGCCTCCTGCGCGATCTGGTTCACTCGAACGACGTCACCGCCCACTATGGCATTCTGCT
GGCGCTGTATGCGTTGGTGCAATTTGCCTGCGCACCTGTGCTGGGCGCGCTGTCGGATCGTTTCGGGCGG
CGGCCAATCTTGCTCGTCTCGCTGGCCGGCGCCACTGTCGACTACGCCATCATGGCGACAGCGCCTTTCC
TTTGGGTTCTCTATATCGGGCGGATCGTGGCCGGCATCACCGGGGCGACTGGGGCGGTAGCCGGCGCTTA
TATTGCCGATATCACTGATGGCGATGAGCGCGCGCGGCACTTCGGCTTCATGAGCGCCTGTTTCGGGTTC
GGGATGGTCGCGGGACCTGTGCTCGGTGGGCTGATGGGCGGTTTCTCCCCCCACGCTCCGTTCTTCGCCG
CGGCAGCCTTGAACGGCCTCAATTTCCTGACGGGCTGTTTCCTTTTGCCGGAGTCGCACAAAGGCGAACG
CCGGCCGTTACGCCGGGAGGCTCTCAACCCGCTCGCTTCGTTCCGGTGGGCCCGGGGCATGACCGTCGTC
GCCGCCCTGATGGCGGTCTTCTTCATCATGCAACTTGTCGGACAGGTGCCGGCCGCGCTTTGGGTCATTT
TCGGCGAGGATCGCTTTCACTGGGACGCGACCACGATCGGCATTTCGCTTGCCGCATTTGGCATTCTGCA
TTCACTCGCCCAGGCAATGATCACCGGCCCTGTAGCCGCCCGGCTCGGCGAAAGGCGGGCACTCATGCTC
GGAATGATTGCCGACGGCACAGGCTACATCCTGCTTGCCTTCGCGACACGGGGATGGATGGCGTTCCCGA
TCATGGTCCTGCTTGCTTCGGGTGGCATCGGAATGCCGGCGCTGCAAGCAATGTTGTCCAGGCAGGTGGA
TGAGGAACGTCAGGGGCAGCTGCAAGGCTCACTGGCGGCGCTCACCAGCCTGACCTCGATCGTCGGACCC
CTCCTCTTCACGGCGATCTATGCGGCTTCTATAACAACGTGGAACGGGTGGGCATGGATTGCAGGCGCTG
CCCTCTACTTGCTCTGCCTGCCGGCGCTGCGTCGCGGGCTTTGGAGCGGCGCAGGGCAACGAGCCGATCG
CTGATCGTGGAAACGATAGGCCTATGCCATGCGGGTCAAGGCGACTTCCGGCAAGCTATACGCGCCCTAG
AATTGTCAATTTTAATCCTCTGTTTATCGGCAGTTCGTAGAGCGCGCCGTGCGTCCCGAGCGATACTGAG
CGAAGCAAGTGCGTCGAGCAGTGCCCGCTTGTTCCTGAAATGCCAGTAAAGCGCTGGCTGCTGAACCCCC
AGCCGGAACTGACCCCACAAGGCCCTAGCGTTTGCAATGCACCAGGTCATCATTGACCCAGGCGTGTTCC
ACCAGGCCGCTGCCTCGCAACTCTTCGCAGGCTTCGCCGACCTGCTCGCGCCACTTCTTCACGCGGGTGG
AATCCGATCCGCACATGAGGCGGAAGGTTTCCAGCTTGAGCGGGTACGGCTCCCGGTGCGAGCTGAAATA
GTCGAACATCCGTCGGGCCGTCGGCGACAGCTTGCGGTACTTCTCCCATATGAATTTCGTGTAGTGGTCG
CCAGCAAACAGCACGACGATTTCCTCGTCGATCAGGACCTGGCAACGGGACGTTTTCTTGCCACGGTCCA
GGACGCGGAAGCGGTGCAGCAGCGACACCGATTCCAGGTGCCCAACGCGGTCGGACGTGAAGCCCATCGC
CGTCGCCTGTAGGCGCGACAGGCATTCCTCGGCCTTCGTGTAATACCGGCCATTGATCGACCAGCCCAGG
TCCTGGCAAAGCTCGTAGAACGTGAAGGTGATCGGCTCGCCGATAGGGGTGCGCTTCGCGTACTCCAACA
CCTGCTGCCACACCAGTTCGTCATCGTCGGCCCGCAGCTCGACGCCGGTGTAGGTGATCTTCACGTCCTT
GTTGACGTGGAAAATGACCTTGTTTTGCAGCGCCTCGCGCGGGATTTTCTTGTTGCGCGTGGTGAACAGG
GCAGAGCGGGCCGTGTCGTTTGGCATCGCTCGCATCGTGTCCGGCCACGGCGCAATATCGAACAAGGAAA
GCTGCATTTCCTTGATCTGCTGCTTCGTGTGTTTCAGCAACGCGGCCTGCTTGGCCTCGCTGACCTGTTT
TGCCAGGTCCTCGCCGGCGGTTTTTCGCTTCTTGGTCGTCATAGTTCCTCGCGTGTCGATGGTCATCGAC
TTCGCCAAACCTGCCGCCTCCTGTTCGAGACGACGCGAACGCTCCACGGCGGCCGATGGCGCGGGCAGGG
CAGGGGGAGCCAGTTGCACGCTGTCGCGCTCGATCTTGGCCGTAGCTTGCTGGACCATCGAGCCGACGGA
CTGGAAGGTTTCGCGGGGCGCACGCATGACGGTGCGGCTTGCGATGGTTTCGGCATCCTCGGCGGAAAAC
CCCGCGTCGATCAGTTCTTGCCTGTATGCCTTCCGGTCAAACGTCCGATTCATTCACCCTCCTTGCGGGA
TTGCCCCGACTCACGCCGGGGCAATGTGCCCTTATTCCTGATTTGACCCGCCTGGTGCCTTGGTGTCCAG
ATAATCCACCTTATCGGCAATGAAGTCGGTCCCGTAGACCGTCTGGCCGTCCTTCTCGTACTTGGTATTC
CGAATCTTGCCCTGCACGAATACCAGCTCCGCGAAGTCGCTCTTCTTGATGGAGCGCATGGGGACGTGCT
TGGCAATCACGCGCACCCCCCGGCCGTTTTAGCGGCTAAAAAAGTCATGGCTCTGCCCTCGGGCGGACCA
CGCCCATCATGACCTTGCCAAGCTCGTCCTGCTTCTCTTCGATCTTCGCCAGCAGGGCGAGGATCGTGGC
ATCACCGAACCGCGCCGTGCGCGGGTCGTCGGTGAGCCAGAGTTTCAGCAGGCCGCCCAGGCGGCCCAGG
TCGCCATTGATGCGGGCCAGCTCGCGGACGTGCTCATAGTCCACGACGCCCGTGATTTTGTAGCCCTGGC
CGACGGCCAGCAGGTAGGCCTACAGGCTCATGCCGGCCGCCGCCGCCTTTTCCTCAATCGCTCTTCGTTC
GTCTGGAAGGCAGTACACCTTGATAGGTGGGCTGCCCTTCCTGGTTGGCTTGGTTTCATCAGCCATCCGC
TTGCCCTCATCTGTTACGCCGGCGGTAGCCGGCCAGCCTCGCAGAGCAGGATTCCCGTTGAGCACCGCCA
GGTGCGAATAAGGGACAGTGAAGAAGGAACACCCGCTCGCGGGTGGGCCTACTTCACCTATCCTGCCCGG
CTGACGCCGTTGGATACACCAAGGAAAGTCTACACGAACCCTTTGGCAAAATCCTGTATATCGTGCGAAA
AAGGATGGATATACCGAAAAAATCGCTATAATGACCCCGAAGCAGGGTTATGCAGCGGAAAAGATCCGTC
GACCCTTTCCGACGCTCACCGGGCTGGTTGCCCTCGCCGCTGGGCTGGCGGCCGTCTATGGCCCTGCAAA
CGCGCCAGAAACGCCGTCGAAGCCGTGTGCGAGACACCGCGGCCGCCGGCGTTGTGGATACCTCGCGGAA
AACTTGGCCCTCACTGACAGATGAGGGGCGGACGTTGACACTTGAGGGGCCGACTCACCCGGCGCGGCGT
TGACAGATGAGGGGCAGGCTCGATTTCGGCCGGCGACGTGGAGCTGGCCAGCCTCGCAAATCGGCGAAAA
CGCCTGATTTTACGCGAGTTTCCCACAGATGATGTGGACAAGCCTGGGGATAAGTGCCCTGCGGTATTGA
CACTTGAGGGGCGCGACTACTGACAGATGAGGGGCGCGATCCTTGACACTTGAGGGGCAGAGTGCTGACA
GATGAGGGGCGCACCTATTGACATTTGAGGGGCTGTCCACAGGCAGAAAATCCAGCATTTGCAAGGGTTT
CCGCCCGTTTTTCGGCCACCGCTAACCTGTCTTTTAACCTGCTTTTAAACCAATATTTATAAACCTTGTT
TTTAACCAGGGCTGCGCCCTGTGCGCGTGACCGCGCACGCCGAAGGGGGGTGCCCCCCCTTCTCGAACCC
TCCCGGCCCGCTAACGCGGGCCTCCCATCCCCCCAGGGGCTGCGCCCCTCGGCCGCGAACGGCCTCACCC
CAAAAATGGCAGCCAAGCTGACCACTTCTGCGCTCGGCCCTTCCGGCTGGCTGGTTTATTGCTGATAAAT
CTGGAGCCGGTGAGCGTGGGTCTCGCGGTATCATTGCAGCACTGGGGCCAGATGGTAAGCCCTCCCGTAT
CGTAGTTATCTACACGACGGGGAGTCAGGCAACTATGGATGAACGAAATAGACAGATCGCTGAGATAGGT
GCCTCACTGATTAAGCATTGGTAACTGTCAGACCAAGTTTACTCATATATACTTTAGATTGATTTAAAAC
TTCATTTTTAATTTAAAAGGATCTAGGTGAAGATCCTTTTTGATAATCTCATGACCAAAATCCCTTAACG
TGAGTTTTCGTTCCACTGAGCGTCAGACCCCGTAGAAAAGATCAAAGGATCTTCTTGAGATCCTTTTTTT
CTGCGCGTAATCTGCTGCTTGCAAACAAAAAAACCACCGCTACCAGCGGTGGTTTGTTTGCCGGATCAAG
AGCTACCAACTCTTTTTCCGAAGGTAACTGGCTTCAGCAGAGCGCAGATACCAAATACTGTTCTTCTAGT
GTAGCCGTAGTTAGGCCACCACTTCAAGAACTCTGTAGCACCGCCTACATACCTCGCTCTGCTAATCCTG
TTACCAGTGGCTGCTGCCAGTGGCGATAAGTCGTGTCTTACCGGGTTGGACTCAAGACGATAGTTACCGG
ATAAGGCGCAGCGGTCGGGCTGAACGGGGGGTTCGTGCACACAGCCCAGCTTGGAGCGAACGACCTACAC
CGAACTGAGATACCTACAGCGTGAGCTATGAGAAAGCGCCACGCTTCCCGAAGGGAGAAAGGCGGACAGG
TATCCGGTAAGCGGCAGGGTCGGAACAGGAGAGCGCACGAGGGAGCTTCCAGGGGGAAACGCCTGGTATC
TTTATAGTCCTGTCGGGTTTCGCCACCTCTGACTTGAGCGTCGATTTTTGTGATGCTCGTCAGGGGGGCG
GAGCCTATGGAAAAACGCCAGCAACGCGGCCTTTTTACGGTTCCTGGCCTTTTGCTGGCCTTTTGCTCAC
ATGTTCTTTCCTGCGTTATCCCCTGATTCTGTGGATAACCGTATTACCGCCTTTGAGTGAGCTGATACCG
CTCGCCGCAGCCGAACGACCGAGCGCAGCGAGTCAGTGAGCGAGGAAGCGGAAGAGCGCCCAATACGCAA
ACCGCCTCTCCCCGCGCGTTGGCCGATTCATTAATGCAGCTGGCACGACAGGTTTCCCGACTGGAAAGCG
GGCAGTGAGCGCAACGCAATTAATGTGAGTTAGCTCACTCATTAGGCACCCCAGGCTTTACACTTTATGC
TTCCGGCTCGTATGTTGTGTGGAATTGTGAGCGGATAACAATTTCACACAGGAAACAGCTATGACCATGA
TTACGCCAAGCTAGCTTCCCGCTTGGTCGGGCCGCTTCGCGAGGGCCCGTTGACGACAACGGTGCGATGG
GTCCCGGCCCCGGTCAAGACGATGCCAATACGTTGCGACACTACGCCTTGGCACTTTTAGAATTGCCTTA
TCGTCCTGATAAGAAATGTCCGACCAGCTAAAGACATCGCGTCCAATCAAAGCCTAGAAAATATAGGCGA
AGGGACGCTAATAAGTCTTTCATAAGACCGCGCAAATCTAAAAATATCCTTAGATTCACGATGCGGCACT
TCGGATGACTTCCGAGCGAGCCTGGAACCTCAGAAAAACGTCTGAGAGATACCGCGGATCTCACACAGGA
AATTTC
