>Addgene plasmid #158838 | JGI_018321 | depositor partial sequence | sequence record 306548 | gene insert with vector overlaps
GACTTGTCGGAGGAATCCTCTAGAAATAATTTTGTTTAACTTTAAGAAGGAGATATACCATGAAGCGGTT
GCTCACCATGCTGGCGATCATGTCGATCGGCGGCGGGGCGCAGGTCGCGTTCGCGAACGACGAGCTCCAG
AAGCTCATAGACGATCCGAACCAGTGGGCCATCCAGACCGGTGACTACGCCAACCTGCGCTATAGTAAGC
TGGACCAGATCAACAAGGACAACGTCGGGAAGCTGCAGGTCGCGTGGACGTTCTCGACGGGGGTGCTGCG
CGGACACGAGGGGTCGCCGCTGGTGATCGGTGACCTGATGTACGTGCACACGCCGTTCCCGAACACCGTC
TACGCCCTGGATCTCTCGAAGGACGGGCAGATCGTGTGGAAGTACGAGCCGAAGCAAGACCCCAACGTGA
TCCCGGTGATGTGCTGCGATACCGTGAACCGGGGTGTCGCCTACGCCGACAACAAGATCTTCCTGCACCA
GGCCGACACGACGGTGGTGGCACTGGACGCAAAGACCGGCAAGGTGATTTGGTCGGTGAAGAACGGCGAC
GCGACGAAGGGCGAAACCAACACCGCCACCGTCATGCCCGTGAAGGATAAGATCCTCGTCGGGATCTCGG
GCGGCGAATTCGGGGTCCGCGGCCACGTCACCGCCTACTCCATGGCGGACGGCAAGGTGCTCTGGCGCGG
CTACTCCATGGGCCCGGACTCGGACACACTCATCGATCCGGAGAAGACGACGCACCTGGGTAAGCCCGTT
GGCAAGGACAGCGGCCTCACCACGTGGGAGGGCGACCAGTGGAAGATCGGCGGGGGCACCACCTGGGGGT
GGTATAGCTACGACCCGGAAGAAAACCTGGTGTACTACGGCACCGGTAATCCGTCCACGTGGAACCCAAC
CCAGCGCCCCGGGGATAACCGCTGGTCCATGACGATCTTCGCGCGGGACGTCGATACCGGGATGGCTAAA
TGGCTCTACCAGATGACCCCGCATGATGAATGGGACTATGATGGCGTCAACGAGATGATCCTCACCGAGC
AGCAGATCGATGGTAAGGATCGCAAACTCCTCACGCACTTCGACCGCAACGGCTTCGGCTACACGATGGA
CCGCGTGACCGGCGAGCTGCTCGTCGCCGAGAAGTACGATCCGACCGTGAATTGGGCGACGGAGGTCGTG
ATGGACCCGAAATCAGACAAGTACGGGCGCCCCCAGGTGGTCGCACAGTACTCGACGGAGCAGAACGGCG
AGGACACCAACACCACCGGCGTCTGCCCGGCCGCCCTGGGGACCAAGGACCAGCAGCCGGCCGCGTATTC
GCCAAAGACGGAACTGTTCTATGTCCCCACGAACCATGTTTGCATGGACTATGAGCCCTTCCGCGTGTCG
TATACCGCCGGCCAGCCGTACGTCGGCGCCACGCTCTCCATGTATCCCCCCAAAGACTCGCACGGCGGAA
TGGGTAACTTCATAGCCTGGGACAACAAGGAGGGCAAGATCAAGTGGTCGCTGCCGGAGCCGTTCTCCGT
CTGGTCGGGGGCCCTGGCCACGGCCGGCGACGTCGTCTTCTACGGCACGCTCGAGGGGTATCTCAAGGCG
GTCGACGCGGCCACGGGCAAGGAGCTCTACCGCTTCAAGACGCCCAGCGGGGTCATCGGCAACGTGATGA
CGTACGCCCGGGAGGGGAAGCAGTACGTGGCGGTGCTGTCGGGCGTCGGCGGCTGGGCGGGGATTGGCCT
GGCCGCCGGCCTCACGAACCCGACGGAAGGATTGGGCGCCGTCGGCGGTTACTCGGCCCTCAGCAACTAT
ACCGCCCTGGGCGGCACGCTCACGGTGTTCAAGTTGCCCGAGGCCGAAAACCTCTATTTTCAGGGACATC
ATCACCATCACCATCACCACTGACAGCT
